>Addgene plasmid #166466 | mEGFP-N1 YAPS127A- L308/311/325/318E (4LE) | addgene full sequence | sequence record 330045 | Addgene NGS Result
CGTTACATAACTTACGGTAAATGGCCCGCCTGGCTGACCGCCCAACGACCCCCGCCCATTGACGTCAATA
ATGACGTATGTTCCCATAGTAACGCCAATAGGGACTTTCCATTGACGTCAATGGGTGGAGTATTTACGGT
AAACTGCCCACTTGGCAGTACATCAAGTGTATCATATGCCAAGTACGCCCCCTATTGACGTCAATGACGG
TAAATGGCCCGCCTGGCATTATGCCCAGTACATGACCTTATGGGACTTTCCTACTTGGCAGTACATCTAC
GTATTAGTCATCGCTATTACCATGGTGATGCGGTTTTGGCAGTACATCAATGGGCGTGGATAGCGGTTTG
ACTCACGGGGATTTCCAAGTCTCCACCCCATTGACGTCAATGGGAGTTTGTTTTGGCACCAAAATCAACG
GGACTTTCCAAAATGTCGTAACAACTCCGCCCCATTGACGCAAATGGGCGGTAGGCGTGTACGGTGGGAG
GTCTATATAAGCAGAGCTGGTTTAGTGAACCGTCAGATCCGCTAGCGCTACCGGACTCAGATCTCGAGCT
CAAGCTTCGAATTCATGGACCCCGGGCAGCAGCCGCCGCCTCAACCGGCCCCCCAGGGCCAAGGGCAGCC
GCCTTCGCAGCCCCCGCAGGGGCAGGGCCCGCCGTCCGGACCCGGGCAACCGGCACCCGCGGCGACCCAG
GCGGCGCCGCAGGCACCCCCCGCCGGGCATCAGATCGTGCACGTCCGCGGGGACTCGGAGACCGACCTGG
AGGCGCTCTTCAACGCCGTCATGAACCCCAAGACGGCCAACGTGCCCCAGACCGTGCCCATGAGGCTCCG
GAAGCTGCCCGACTCCTTCTTCAAGCCGCCGGAGCCCAAATCCCACTCCCGACAGGCCAGTACTGATGCA
GGCACTGCAGGAGCCCTGACTCCACAGCATGTTCGAGCTCATGCCTCTCCAGCTTCTCTGCAGTTGGGAG
CTGTTTCTCCTGGGACACTGACCCCCACTGGAGTAGTCTCTGGCCCAGCAGCTACACCCACAGCTCAGCA
TCTTCGACAGTCTTCTTTTGAGATACCTGATGATGTACCTCTGCCAGCAGGTTGGGAGATGGCAAAGACA
TCTTCTGGTCAGAGATACTTCTTAAATCACATCGATCAGACAACAACATGGCAGGACCCCAGGAAGGCCA
TGCTGTCCCAGATGAACGTCACAGCCCCCACCAGTCCACCAGTGCAGCAGAATATGATGAACTCGGCTTC
AGGTCCTCTTCCTGATGGATGGGAACAAGCCATGACTCAGGATGGAGAAATTTACTATATAAACCATAAG
AACAAGACCACCTCTTGGCTAGACCCAAGGCTTGACCCTCGTTTTGCCATGAACCAGAGAATCAGTCAGA
GTGCTCCAGTGAAACAGCCACCACCCCTGGCTCCCCAGAGCCCACAGGGAGGCGTCATGGGTGGCAGCAA
CTCCAACCAGCAGCAACAGATGCGAGAGCAGCAAGAGCAGATGGAGAAGGAGAGGGAGCGGCTGAAACAG
CAAGAAGAGCTTCGGCAGGAGTTAGCCCTGCGTAGCCAGTTACCAACACTGGAGCAGGATGGTGGGACTC
AAAATCCAGTGTCTTCTCCCGGGATGTCTCAGGAATTGAGAACAATGACGACCAATAGCTCAGATCCTTT
CCTTAACAGTGGCACCTATCACTCTCGAGATGAGAGTACAGACAGTGGACTAAGCATGAGCAGCTACAGT
GTCCCTCGAACCCCAGATGACTTCCTGAACAGTGTGGATGAGATGGATACAGGTGATACTATCAACCAAA
GCACCCTGCCCTCACAGCAGAACCGTTTCCCAGACTACCTTGAAGCCATTCCTGGGACAAATGTGGACCT
TGGAACACTGGAAGGAGATGGAATGAACATAGAAGGAGAGGAGCTGATGCCAAGTCTGCAGGAAGCTTTG
AGTTCTGACATCCTTAATGACATGGAGTCTGTTTTGGCTGCCACCAAGCTAGATAAAGAAAGCTTTCTTA
CATGGTTAGGTGGAGGCGGGTCTCCACCGGTCGCCACCATGGTGAGCAAGGGCGAGGAGCTGTTCACCGG
GGTGGTGCCCATCCTGGTCGAGCTGGACGGCGACGTAAACGGCCACAAGTTCAGCGTGTCCGGCGAGGGC
GAGGGCGATGCCACCTACGGCAAGCTGACCCTGAAGTTCATCTGCACCACCGGCAAGCTGCCCGTGCCCT
GGCCCACCCTCGTGACCACCCTGACCTACGGCGTGCAGTGCTTCAGCCGCTACCCCGACCACATGAAGCA
GCACGACTTCTTCAAGTCCGCCATGCCCGAAGGCTACGTCCAGGAGCGCACCATCTTCTTCAAGGACGAC
GGCAACTACAAGACCCGCGCCGAGGTGAAGTTCGAGGGCGACACCCTGGTGAACCGCATCGAGCTGAAGG
GCATCGACTTCAAGGAGGACGGCAACATCCTGGGGCACAAGCTGGAGTACAACTACAACAGCCACAACGT
CTATATCATGGCCGACAAGCAGAAGAACGGCATCAAGGTGAACTTCAAGATCCGCCACAACATCGAGGAC
GGCAGCGTGCAGCTCGCCGACCACTACCAGCAGAACACCCCCATCGGCGACGGCCCCGTGCTGCTGCCCG
ACAACCACTACCTGAGCACCCAGTCCAAGCTGAGCAAAGACCCCAACGAGAAGCGCGATCACATGGTCCT
GCTGGAGTTCGTGACCGCCGCCGGGATCACTCTCGGCATGGACGAGCTGTACAAGTAAAGCGGCCGCGAC
TCTAGATCATAATCAGCCATACCACATTTGTAGAGGTTTTACTTGCTTTAAAAAACCTCCCACACCTCCC
CCTGAACCTGAAACATAAAATGAATGCAATTGTTGTTGTTAACTTGTTTATTGCAGCTTATAATGGTTAC
AAATAAAGCAATAGCATCACAAATTTCACAAATAAAGCATTTTTTTCACTGCATTCTAGTTGTGGTTTGT
CCAAACTCATCAATGTATCTTAAGGCGTAAATTGTAAGCGTTAATATTTTGTTAAAATTCGCGTTAAATT
TTTGTTAAATCAGCTCATTTTTTAACCAATAGGCCGAAATCGGCAAAATCCCTTATAAATCAAAAGAATA
GACCGAGATAGGGT
[37 nt withheld, positions 3165-3201]
AAAGAACGTGGACTCCAACGTCAAAGG
[49 nt withheld, positions 3229-3277]
T
[91 nt withheld, positions 3279-3369]
G
[124 nt withheld, positions 3371-3494]
CAGGTGGCACTTTTCGGGGAAATGTGCGCGGAACCCCTATTTGTTTATTTTTCTAAATACATTCAAATAT
GTATCCGCTCATGAGACAATAACCCTGATAAATGCTTCAATAATATTGAAAAAGGAAGAGTCCTGAGGCG
GAAAGAACCAGCTGTGGAATGTGTGTCAGTTAGGGTGTGGAAAGTCCCCAGGCTCCCCAGCAGGCAGAAG
TATGCAAAGCATGCATCTCAATTAGTCAGCAACCAGGTGTGGAAAGTCCCCAGGCTCCCCAGCAGGCAGA
AGTATGCAAAGCATGCATCTCAATTAGTCAGCAACCATAGTCCCGCCCCTAACTCCGCCCATCCCGCCCC
TAACTCCGCCCAGTTCCGCCCATTCTCCGCCCCATGGCTGACTAATTTTTTTTATTTATGCAGAGGCCGA
GGCCGCCTCGGCCTCTGAGCTATTCCAGAAGTAGTGAGGAGGCTTTTTTGGAGGCCTAGGCTTTTGCAAA
GATCGATCAAGAGACAGGATGAGGATCGTTTCGCATGATTGAACAAGATGGATTGCACGCAGGTTCTCCG
GCCGCTTGGGTGGAGAGGCTATTCGGCTATGACTGGGCACAACAGACAATCGGCTGCTCTGATGCCGCCG
TGTTCCGGCTGTCAGCGCAGGGGCGCCCGGTTCTTTTTGTCAAGACCGACCTGTCCGGTGCCCTGAATGA
ACTGCAAGACGAGGCAGCGCGGCTATCGTGGCTGGCCACGACGGGCGTTCCTTGCGCAGCTGTGCTCGAC
GTTGTCACTGAAGCGGGAAGGGACTGGCTGCTATTGGGCGAAGTGCCGGGGCAGGATCTCCTGTCATCTC
ACCTTGCTCCTGCCGAGAAAGTATCCATCATGGCTGATGCAATGCGGCGGCTGCATACGCTTGATCCGGC
TACCTGCCCATTCGACCACCAAGCGAAACATCGCATCGAGCGAGCACGTACTCGGATGGAAGCCGGTCTT
GTCGATCAGGATGATCTGGACGAAGAGCATCAGGGGCTCGCGCCAGCCGAACTGTTCGCCAGGCTCAAGG
CGAGCATGCCCGACGGCGAGGATCTCGTCGTGACCCATGGCGATGCCTGCTTGCCGAATATCATGGTGGA
AAATGGCCGCTTTTCTGGATTCATCGACTGTGGCCGGCTGGGTGTGGCGGACCGCTATCAGGACATAGCG
TTGGCTACCCGTGATATTGCTGAAGAGCTTGGCGGCGAATGGGCTGACCGCTTCCTCGTGCTTTACGGTA
TCGCCGCTCCCGATTCGCAGCGCATCGCCTTCTATCGCCTTCTTGACGAGTTCTTCTGAGCGGGACTCTG
GGGTTCGAAATGACCGACCAAGCGACGCCCAACCTGCCATCACGAGATTTCGATTCCACCGCCGCCTTCT
ATGAAAGGTTGGGCTTCGGAATCGTTTTCCGGGACGCCGGCTGGATGATCCTCCAGCGCGGGGATCTCAT
GCTGGAGTTCTTCGCCCACCCTAGGGGGAGGCTAACTGAAACACGGAAGGAGACAATACCGGAAGGAACC
CGCGCTATGACGGCAATAAAAAGACAGAATAAAACGCACGGTGTTGGGTCGTTTGTTCATAAACGCGGGG
TTCGGTCCCAGGGCTGGCACTCTGTCGATACCCCACCGAGACCCCATTGGGGCCAATACGCCCGCGTTTC
TTCCTTTTCCCCACCCCACCCCCCAAGTTCGGGTGAAGGCCCAGGGCTCGCAGCCAACGTCGGGGCGGCA
GGCCCTGCCATAGCCTCAGGTTACTCATATATACTTTAGATTGATTTAAAACTTCATTTTTAATTTAAAA
GGATCTAGGTGAAGATCCTTTTTGATAATCTCATGACCAAAATCCCTTAACGTGAGTTTTCGTTCCACTG
AGCGTCAGACCCCGTAGAAAAGATCAAAGGATCTTCTTGAGATCCTTTTTTTCTGCGCGTAATCTGCTGC
TTGCAAACAAAAAAACCACCGCTACCAGCGGTGGTTTGTTTGCCGGATCAAGAGCTACCAACTCTTTTTC
CGAAGGTAACTGGCTTCAGCAGAGCGCAGATACCAAATACTGTTCTTCTAGTGTAGCCGTAGTTAGGCCA
CCACTTCAAGAACTCTGTAGCACCGCCTACATACCTCGCTCTGCTAATCCTGTTACCAGTGGCTGCTGCC
AGTGGCGATAAGTCGTGTCTTACCGGGTTGGACTCAAGACGATAGTTACCGGATAAGGCGCAGCGGTCGG
GCTGAACGGGGGGTTCGTGCACACAGCCCAGCTTGGAGCGAACGACCTACACCGAACTGAGATACCTACA
GCGTGAGCTATGAGAAAGCGCCACGCTTCCCGAAGGGAGAAAGGCGGACAGGTATCCGGTAAGCGGCAGG
GTCGGAACAGGAGAGCGCACGAGGGAGCTTCCAGGGGGAAACGCCTGGTATCTTTATAGTCCTGTCGGGT
TTCGCCACCTCTGACTTGAGCGTCGATTTTTGTGATGCTCGTCAGGGGGGCGGAGCCTATGGAAAAACGC
CAGCAACGCGGCCTTTTTACGGTTCCTGGCCTTTTGCTGGCCTTTTGCTCACATGTTCTTTCCTGCGTTA
TCCCCTGATTCTGTGGATAACCGTATTACCGCCATGCATTAGTTATTAATAGTAATCAATTACGGGGTCA
TTAGTTCATAGCCCATATATGGAGTTCCG
Features (pLannotate 1.2.2; 16 found; start..end, strand, type, name):
      1..304     +  enhancer       CMV enhancer: human cytomegalovirus immediate early enhancer
    305..508     +  promoter       CMV promoter: human cytomegalovirus (CMV) immediate early promoter
    531..574     +  misc_feature   MCS (fragment): multiple cloning site
    575..2038    +  CDS            YAP1: YAP1_HUMAN - Also known as YAP65. Experimental evidence at protein level: Swiss-Prot protein existence level 1. [Isoform 3]: Activates the C-terminal fragment (CTF) of ERBB4 (isoform 3). From Homo sapiens (Human).
   2069..2788    +  CDS            mEGFP: enhanced GFP with monomerizing A206K mutation (Zacharias et al., 2002) mammalian codon-optimized
   2805..2888    +  CDS            large T antigen (fragment): large T antigen from SV40 (simian virus 40)
   2911..3032    +  polyA_signal   SV40 poly(A) signal: SV40 polyadenylation signal
   3066..3494    -  rep_origin     f1 ori (sequence partly withheld): f1 bacteriophage origin of replication; arrow indicates direction of (+) strand synthesis
   3521..3625    +  promoter       AmpR promoter: bla
   3627..3984    +  promoter       SV40 promoter: SV40 enhancer and early promoter
   4019..4813    +  CDS            NeoR/KanR: aminoglycoside phosphotransferase from Tn5; aph(3')-II (or nptII); confers resistance to neomycin, kanamycin, and G418 (Geneticin®)
   4834..4986    +  CDS            ble (fragment): BLE_KLEPN - Experimental evidence at protein level: Swiss-Prot protein existence level 1. Binding protein with a strong affinity to the bleomycin family of antibiotics. Binds to CL990; an antimitotic-antibiotic compound. From Klebsiella pneumoniae.
   5045..5092    +  polyA_signal   HSV TK poly(A) signal: herpes simplex virus thymidine kinase polyadenylation signal (Cole and Stacy, 1985)
   5183..5199    -  polyA_signal   bGH poly(A) signal (fragment): bovine growth hormone polyadenylation signal
   5421..6009    +  rep_origin     ori: high-copy-number ColE1/pMB1/pBR322/pUC origin of replication
   6124..6183    +  enhancer       CMV enhancer (fragment): human cytomegalovirus immediate early enhancer
