[The description below was written by a language model from this plasmid's Addgene catalogue record and pLannotate feature annotations shown in this document.]
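Description:
mEGFP-N1 YAPS127A- L308/311/325/318E (4LE) is a mammalian expression plasmid of about 6.2 kb built on the mEGFP-N1 backbone. It drives expression of a mutant human YAP1 fused at its C-terminus to monomeric EGFP. It replicates in E. coli from a high-copy ColE1/pUC-type origin and also carries an f1 phage origin. A single NeoR/KanR (Tn5 aminoglycoside phosphotransferase) gene serves as the marker in both hosts. The bacterial AmpR (bla) promoter drives it for kanamycin selection, and the SV40 enhancer/early promoter, paired with an HSV TK polyadenylation signal, drives it for G418 selection of transfected mammalian cells. The short annotations for large T antigen, ble and bGH poly(A) are fragments and appear to be backbone remnants rather than functional elements.

The expression cassette consists of the human CMV immediate-early enhancer and promoter, a remnant of the multiple cloning site, the YAP1 coding sequence, a short linker, mEGFP (EGFP with the monomerizing A206K substitution) and the SV40 poly(A) signal. The insert was assembled by Gibson cloning. According to the record, the YAP sequence carries S127A plus four leucine-to-glutamate substitutions at positions 308, 311, 318 and 325, collectively termed 4LE. S127 is generally known as a LATS kinase phosphorylation site, and changing it to alanine reduces cytoplasmic retention and favours nuclear, active YAP. The record does not state the rationale for the 4LE changes. The associated publication concerns YAP phase separation in interferon-gamma-induced resistance to anti-PD-1 therapy, so the construct is probably used to image the localization or condensate behaviour of this mutant in live cells alongside other YAP variants.
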