Addgene plasmid #166466: mEGFP-N1 YAPS127A- L308/311/325/318E (4LE)
Purpose: Expresses fusion of mEGFP and YAPS127A- L308/311/325/318E (4LE)
Depositing lab: Shuguo Sun. Depositing organization: Huazhong University of Science & Technology. Publication: Interferon-gamma induces tumor resistance to anti-PD-1 immunotherapy by promoting YAP phase separation. Yu M, Peng Z, Qin M, Liu Y, Wang J, Zhang C, Lin J, Dong T, Wang L, Li S, Yang Y, Xu S, Guo W, Zhang X, Shi M, Peng H, Luo X, Zhang H, Zhang L, Li Y, Yang XP, Sun S. Mol Cell. 2021 Feb 13. pii: S1097-2765(21)00010-1. doi: 10.1016/j.molcel.2021.01.010. PubMed 33606996.
Backbone
  Vector backbone: mEGFP-N1
  Vector type: Mammalian Expression
Growth in bacteria
  Bacterial resistance: Kanamycin, 50 μg/mL
  Growth temperature: 37°C
  Growth strain: DH5alpha
  Copy number: High Copy
Gene/Insert
  Gene/Insert name: mEGFP, YAPS127A- L308/311/325/318E (4LE)
  Species: H. sapiens (human)
  Mutation: YAPS127A- L308/311/325/318E (4LE)
  Entrez Gene: YAP1 (a.k.a. COB1, YAP, YAP-1, YAP2, YAP65, YKI)
  Cloning method: Gibson Cloning
Terms and licenses: Academic/Nonprofit Terms; Industry Terms: Not Available to Industry
How to cite: mEGFP-N1 YAPS127A- L308/311/325/318E (4LE) was a gift from Shuguo Sun (Addgene plasmid # 166466 ; http://n2t.net/addgene:166466 ; RRID:Addgene_166466)
